Addgene plasmid #143840: TFORF1736
Purpose: Lentiviral vector for overexpressing transcription factor ORFs with unique 24-bp barcodes. Barcodes facilitate identification of transcription factors in pooled screens.
Depositing lab: Feng Zhang. Depositing organization: Broad Institute. Publication: A transcription factor atlas of directed differentiation. Joung J, Ma S, Tay T, Geiger-Schuller KR, Kirchgatterer PC, Verdine VK, Guo B, Arias-Garcia MA, Allen WE, Singh A, Kuksenko O, Abudayyeh OO, Gootenberg JS, Fu Z, Macrae RK, Buenrostro JD, Regev A, Zhang F. Cell. 2023 Jan 5;186(1):209-229.e26. doi: 10.1016/j.cell.2022.11.026. PubMed 36608654.
Backbone
  Vector backbone: pLX_TRC317
  Backbone manufacturer: Broad Institute Genetic Perturbation Platform
  Backbone size w/o insert (bp): 8264
  Vector type: Mammalian Expression, Lentiviral
  Selectable markers: Puromycin
Growth in bacteria
  Bacterial resistance: Ampicillin, 100 μg/mL
  Growth temperature: 37°C
  Growth strain: NEB Stable
  Copy number: High Copy
Gene/Insert
  Gene/Insert name: ADAR
  Species: H. sapiens (human)
  Insert size (bp): 2897
  Entrez Gene: ADAR (a.k.a. ADAR1, AGS6, DRADA, DSH, DSRAD, G1P1, IFI-4, IFI4, K88DSRBP, P136)
  Promoter: EF1a
  Cloning method: Unknown
  Sequencing primers: 5′ GGGTGGAGACTGAAGTTAGGCCAG; 3′ CACATAGCGTAAAAGGAGCAACATAG
Terms and licenses: Academic/Nonprofit Terms; Industry Terms: Not Available to Industry
Depositor comments: NM_001193495,NM_001025107,XM_006711111,XM_006711113,XM_006711112,ENST00000368471 . The transcription factor ORF portion of this plasmid was synthesized by Genewiz. Please test multiple small colonies in case of plasmid recombination. To make this collection available in a timely manner, a portion of this collection was not fully sequenced by Addgene. If an Addgene verified full plasmid sequence is not available, please contact us prior to placing an order to request the full sequence.
How to cite: TFORF1736 was a gift from Feng Zhang (Addgene plasmid # 143840 ; http://n2t.net/addgene:143840 ; RRID:Addgene_143840)
