[The description below was written by a language model from this plasmid's Addgene catalogue record and pLannotate feature annotations shown in this document.]
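Description:
TFORF1736 is a lentiviral mammalian expression plasmid built on the pLX_TRC317 backbone. It belongs to a barcoded collection of transcription factor open reading frames designed for pooled overexpression screens. In bacteria it is maintained through a high-copy ColE1/pUC-type origin and selected with ampicillin via the β-lactamase gene. An f1 origin and remnants of a lac/lacZα cloning region flanked by T3 and T7 promoters are also present in the backbone. The depositor notes that the plasmid may recombine, which is common for vectors that carry LTR repeats.

The viral portion has a third-generation layout. An RSV promoter drives a truncated HIV-1 5' LTR, followed by the Ψ packaging signal with a partial gag sequence, the Rev response element for Rev-dependent nuclear export, and a cPPT/CTS element. The genome ends in a self-inactivating ΔU3 3' LTR, with an SV40 polyadenylation signal downstream. Between the LTRs, an SV40 early promoter/origin region drives puromycin N-acetyltransferase, which allows selection of transduced cells. A separate human EF-1α promoter drives the insert, human ADAR (ADAR1), the double-stranded RNA adenosine deaminase that carries out A-to-I RNA editing. A WPRE downstream of the ORF enhances transcript expression.

According to the record, each construct in the collection carries a unique 24-bp barcode that identifies the ORF in pooled screens. The barcode is not annotated in the feature table, so its position cannot be stated; a short U6 promoter fragment is annotated between the ORF and the WPRE. The ORF was produced synthetically and corresponds to several listed ADAR transcript isoforms. No epitope tag or fluorescent reporter is annotated.
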