Features (pLannotate 1.2.2; 31 found; start..end, strand, type, name):
      5..231     +  promoter       RSV promoter: Rous sarcoma virus enhancer/promoter
    232..412     +  LTR            5' LTR (truncated): truncated 5' long terminal repeat (LTR) from HIV-1
    459..584     +  misc_feature   HIV-1 Ψ: packaging signal of human immunodeficiency virus type 1
    568..931     +  CDS            HIV-1 gag (fragment): gag protein from human immunodeficiency virus 1; gag
   1077..1310    +  misc_feature   RRE: The Rev response element (RRE) of HIV-1 allows for Rev-dependent mRNA export from the nucleus to the cytoplasm.
   1687..1713    +  CDS            Rev (fragment): human immunodeficiency virus 1 (HIV-1) Rev protein; rev; enhances nuclear export of unspliced and incompletely spliced viral mRNAs
   1720..1743    +  promoter       SV40 promoter (fragment): SV40 early promoter
   1744..1815    +  promoter       SV40 promoter (fragment): SV40 enhancer and early promoter
   1839..1974    +  rep_origin     SV40 ori: SV40 origin of replication
   2020..2616    +  CDS            PuroR (fragment): puromycin N-acetyltransferase; pac from Streptomyces; confers resistance to puromycin
   2665..2782    +  misc_feature   cPPT/CTS: central polypurine tract and central termination sequence of HIV-1
   2847..2913    +  CDS            small t antigen (fragment): SV40 (simian virus 40) small t antigen
   2920..4098    +  promoter       EF-1α promoter: strong constitutive promoter for human elongation factor EF-1α
   4115..6907    +  CDS            ADAR (fragment): DSRAD_HUMAN - Also known as ADAR1, DSRAD, G1P1, IFI4. Experimental evidence at protein level: Swiss-Prot protein existence level 1. Catalyzes the hydrolytic deamination of adenosine to inosine in double-stranded RNA (dsRNA) referred to as A-to-I RNA editing (PubMed:7972084, PubMed:7565688, PubMed:12618436). This may affect gene expression and function in a number of ways that include mRNA translation by changing codons and hence the amino acid sequence of proteins; pre-mRNA splicing by altering splice site recognition sequences; RNA stability by changing sequences involved in nuclease recognit
   6923..6976    +  promoter       U6 promoter (fragment): RNA polymerase III promoter for human U6 snRNA
   7018..7606    +  misc_feature   WPRE: woodchuck hepatitis virus posttranscriptional regulatory element
   7657..7676    +  misc_feature   cPPT/CTS (fragment): central polypurine tract and central termination sequence of HIV-1
   7678..7911    +  LTR            3' LTR (ΔU3): self-inactivating 3' long terminal repeat (LTR) from HIV-1
   7989..8110    +  polyA_signal   SV40 poly(A) signal: SV40 polyadenylation signal
   8150..8285    +  rep_origin     SV40 ori: SV40 origin of replication
   8306..8324    -  promoter       T7 promoter: promoter for bacteriophage T7 RNA polymerase
   8332..8487    +  CDS            lacZα (fragment): LacZα fragment of β-galactosidase; lacZ fragment
   8492..8920    +  rep_origin     f1 ori (sequence partly withheld): f1 bacteriophage origin of replication; arrow indicates direction of (+) strand synthesis
   8973..9077    +  promoter       AmpR promoter: bla
   9078..9938    +  CDS            AmpR: β-lactamase; bla; confers resistance to ampicillin, carbenicillin, and related antibiotics
  10109..10697   +  rep_origin     ori: high-copy-number ColE1/pMB1/pBR322/pUC origin of replication
  10880..10972   +  CDS            lacI (fragment): lac repressor; lacI; The lac repressor binds to the lac operator to inhibit transcription in E. coli. This inhibition can be relieved by adding lactose or isopropyl-β-D-thiogalactopyranoside (IPTG).
  10985..11006   +  protein_bind   CAP binding site: CAP binding activates transcription in the presence of cAMP. E. coli catabolite activator protein
  11021..11051   +  promoter       lac promoter: promoter for the E. coli lac operon
  11055..11077   +  protein_bind   lac operator (fragment): The lac repressor binds to the lac operator to inhibit transcription in E. coli. This inhibition can be relieved by adding lactose or isopropyl-β-D-thiogalactopyranoside (IPTG). lac repressor encoded by lacI
  11120..11138   +  promoter       T3 promoter: promoter for bacteriophage T3 RNA polymerase
>Addgene plasmid #143840 | TFORF1736 | addgene full sequence | sequence record 396269 | Addgene NGS Result
TTAATGTAGTCTTATGCAATACTCTTGTAGTCTTGCAACATGGTAACGATGAGTTAGCAACATGCCTTAC
AAGGAGAGAAAAAGCACCGTGCATGCCGATTGGTGGAAGTAAGGTGGTACGATCGTGCCTTATTAGGAAG
GCAACAGACGGGTCTGACATGGATTGGACGAACCACTGAATTGCCGCATTGCAGAGATATTGTATTTAAG
TGCCTAGCTCGATACATAAACGGGTCTCTCTGGTTAGACCAGATCTGAGCCTGGGAGCTCTCTGGCTAAC
TAGGGAACCCACTGCTTAAGCCTCAATAAAGCTTGCCTTGAGTGCTTCAAGTAGTGTGTGCCCGTCTGTT
GTGTGACTCTGGTAACTAGAGATCCCTCAGACCCTTTTAGTCAGTGTGGAAAATCTCTAGCAGTGGCGCC
CGAACAGGGACTTGAAAGCGAAAGGGAAACCAGAGGAGCTCTCTCGACGCAGGACTCGGCTTGCTGAAGC
GCGCACGGCAAGAGGCGAGGGGCGGCGACTGGTGAGTACGCCAAAAATTTTGACTAGCGGAGGCTAGAAG
GAGAGAGATGGGTGCGAGAGCGTCAGTATTAAGCGGGGGAGAATTAGATCGCGATGGGAAAAAATTCGGT
TAAGGCCAGGGGGAAAGAAAAAATATAAATTAAAACATATAGTATGGGCAAGCAGGGAGCTAGAACGATT
CGCAGTTAATCCTGGCCTGTTAGAAACATCAGAAGGCTGTAGACAAATACTGGGACAGCTACAACCATCC
CTTCAGACAGGATCAGAAGAACTTAGATCATTATATAATACAGTAGCAACCCTCTATTGTGTGCATCAAA
GGATAGAGATAAAAGACACCAAGGAAGCTTTAGACAAGATAGAGGAAGAGCAAAACAAAAGTAAGACCAC
CGCACAGCAAGCGGCCGCTGATCTTCAGACCTGGAGGAGGAGATATGAGGGACAATTGGAGAAGTGAATT
ATATAAATATAAAGTAGTAAAAATTGAACCATTAGGAGTAGCACCCACCAAGGCAAAGAGAAGAGTGGTG
CAGAGAGAAAAAAGAGCAGTGGGAATAGGAGCTTTGTTCCTTGGGTTCTTGGGAGCAGCAGGAAGCACTA
TGGGCGCAGCGTCAATGACGCTGACGGTACAGGCCAGACAATTATTGTCTGGTATAGTGCAGCAGCAGAA
CAATTTGCTGAGGGCTATTGAGGCGCAACAGCATCTGTTGCAACTCACAGTCTGGGGCATCAAGCAGCTC
CAGGCAAGAATCCTGGCTGTGGAAAGATACCTAAAGGATCAACAGCTCCTGGGGATTTGGGGTTGCTCTG
GAAAACTCATTTGCACCACTGCTGTGCCTTGGAATGCTAGTTGGAGTAATAAATCTCTGGAACAGATTTG
GAATCACACGACCTGGATGGAGTGGGACAGAGAAATTAACAATTACACAAGCTTAATACACTCCTTAATT
GAAGAATCGCAAAACCAGCAAGAAAAGAATGAACAAGAATTATTGGAATTAGATAAATGGGCAAGTTTGT
GGAATTGGTTTAACATAACAAATTGGCTGTGGTATATAAAATTATTCATAATGATAGTAGGAGGCTTGGT
AGGTTTAAGAATAGTTTTTGCTGTACTTTCTATAGTGAATAGAGTTAGGCAGGGATATTCACCATTATCG
TTTCAGACCCACCTCCCAACCCCGAGGGGACCCATGCATTGCATCTCAATTAGTCAGCAACCAGGTGTGG
AAAGTCCCCAGGCTCCCCAGCAGGCAGAAGTATGCAAAGCATGCGTCTCAATTAGTCAGCAACCATAGTC
CCGCCCCTAACTCCGCCCATCCCGCCCCTAACTCCGCCCAGTTCCGCCCATTCTCCGCCCCATGGCTGAC
TAATTTTTTTTATTTATGCAGAGGCCGAGGCCGCCTCGGCCTCTGAGCTATTCCAGAAGTAGTGAGGAGG
CTTTTTTGGAGGCCTAGGCTTTTGCAAAAAGCTTTCTAGAGGTACCACCGGAGCTTACCATGACCGAGTA
CAAGCCCACGGTGCGCCTCGCCACCCGCGACGACGTCCCCAGGGCCGTACGCACCCTCGCCGCCGCGTTC
GCCGACTACCCCGCCACGCGCCACACCGTCGATCCGGACCGCCACATCGAGCGGGTCACCGAGCTGCAAG
AACTCTTCCTCACGCGCGTCGGGCTCGACATCGGCAAGGTGTGGGTCGCGGACGACGGCGCCGCCGTGGC
GGTCTGGACCACGCCGGAGAGCGTCGAAGCGGGGGCGGTGTTCGCCGAGATCGGCCCGCGCATGGCCGAG
TTGAGCGGTTCCCGGCTGGCCGCGCAGCAACAGATGGAAGGCCTCCTGGCGCCGCACCGGCCCAAGGAGC
CCGCGTGGTTCCTGGCCACCGTCGGCGTCTCGCCCGACCACCAGGGCAAGGGTCTGGGCAGCGCCGTCGT
GCTCCCCGGAGTGGAGGCGGCCGAGCGCGCCGGGGTGCCCGCCTTCCTGGAGACCTCCGCGCCCCGCAAC
CTCCCCTTCTACGAGCGGCTCGGCTTCACCGTCACCGCCGACGTCGAGGTGCCCGAAGGACCGCGCACCT
GGTGCATGACCCGCAAGCCCGGTGCCAGTTAACGAATTCTAGATCTTGAGACAAATGGCAGTATTCATCC
ACAATTTTAAAAGAAAAGGGGGGATTGGGGGGTACAGTGCAGGGGAAAGAATAGTAGACATAATAGCAAC
AGACATACAAACTAAAGAATTACAAAAACAAATTACAAAAATTCAAAATTTTCGGGTTTATTACAGGGAC
AGCAGAGATCCACTTTGGCGCCGGCTCGAGGCCTGCAGGTGCAAAGATGGATAAAGTTTTAAACAGAGAG
GAATCTTTGCAGCTAATGGACCTTCTAGGTCTTGAAAGGAGTGGGAATTGGCTCCGGTGCCCGTCAGTGG
GCAGAGCGCACATCGCCCACAGTCCCCGAGAAGTTGGGGGGAGGGGTCGGCAATTGAACCGGTGCCTAGA
GAAGGTGGCGCGGGGTAAACTGGGAAAGTGATGTCGTGTACTGGCTCCGCCTTTTTCCCGAGGGTGGGGG
AGAACCGTATATAAGTGCAGTAGTCGCCGTGAACGTTCTTTTTCGCAACGGGTTTGCCGCCAGAACACAG
GTAAGTGCCGTGTGTGGTTCCCGCGGGCCTGGCCTCTTTACGGGTTATGGCCCTTGCGTGCCTTGAATTA
CTTCCACCTGGCTGCAGTACGTGATTCTTGATCCCGAGCTTCGGGTTGGAAGTGGGTGGGAGAGTTCGAG
GCCTTGCGCTTAAGGAGCCCCTTCGCCTCGTGCTTGAGTTGAGGCCTGGCCTGGGCGCTGGGGCCGCCGC
GTGCGAATCTGGTGGCACCTTCGCGCCTGTCTCGCTGCTTTCGATAAGTCTCTAGCCATTTAAAATTTTT
GATGACCTGCTGCGACGCTTTTTTTCTGGCAAGATAGTCTTGTAAATGCGGGCCAAGATCTGCACACTGG
TATTTCGGTTTTTGGGGCCGCGGGCGGCGACGGGGCCCGTGCGTCCCAGCGCACATGTTCGGCGAGGCGG
GGCCTGCGAGCGCGGCCACCGAGAATCGGACGGGGGTAGTCTCAAGCTGGCCGGCCTGCTCTGGTGCCTG
GCCTCGCGCCGCCGTGTATCGCCCCGCCCTGGGCGGCAAGGCTGGCCCGGTCGGCACCAGTTGCGTGAGC
GGAAAGATGGCCGCTTCCCGGCCCTGCTGCAGGGAGCTCAAAATGGAGGACGCGGCGCTCGGGAGAGCGG
GCGGGTGAGTCACCCACACAAAGGAAAAGGGCCTTTCCGTCCTCAGCCGTCGCTTCATGTGACTCCACGG
AGTACCGGGCGCCGTCCAGGCACCTCGATTAGTTCTCGAGCTTTTGGAGTACGTCGTCTTTAGGTTGGGG
GGAGGGGTTTTATGCGATGGAGTTTCCCCACACTGAGTGGGTGGAGACTGAAGTTAGGCCAGCTTGGCAC
TTGATGTAATTCTCCTTGGAATTTGCCCTTTTTGAGTTTGGATCTTGGTTCATTCTCAAGCCTCAGACAG
TGGTTCAAAGTTTTTTTCTTCCATTTCAGGTGTCGTGAGGCTAGCACCGCCACCATGGCCGAGATCAAGG
AGAAAATCTGCGACTATCTCTTCAATGTGTCTGACTCCTCTGCCCTGAATTTGGCTAAAAATATTGGCCT
TACCAAGGCCCGAGATATAAATGCTGTGCTAATTGACATGGAAAGGCAGGGGGATGTCTATAGACAAGGG
ACAACCCCTCCCATATGGCATTTGACAGACAAGAAGCGAGAGAGGATGCAAATCAAGAGAAATACGAACA
GTGTTCCTGAAACCGCTCCAGCTGCAATCCCTGAGACCAAAAGAAACGCAGAGTTCCTCACCTGTAATAT
ACCCACATCAAATGCCTCAAATAACATGGTAACCACAGAAAAAGTGGAGAATGGGCAGGAACCTGTCATA
AAGTTAGAAAACAGGCAAGAGGCCAGACCAGAACCAGCAAGACTGAAACCACCTGTTCATTACAATGGCC
CCTCAAAAGCAGGGTATGTTGACTTTGAAAATGGCCAGTGGGCCACAGATGACATCCCAGATGACTTGAA
TAGTATCCGCGCAGCACCAGGTGAGTTTCGAGCCATCATGGAGATGCCCTCCTTCTACAGTCATGGCTTG
CCACGGTGTTCACCCTACAAGAAACTGACAGAGTGCCAGCTGAAGAACCCCATCAGCGGGCTGTTAGAAT
ATGCCCAGTTCGCTAGTCAAACCTGTGAGTTCAACATGATAGAGCAGAGTGGACCACCCCATGAACCTCG
ATTTAAATTCCAGGTTGTCATCAATGGCCGAGAGTTTCCCCCAGCTGAAGCTGGAAGCAAGAAAGTGGCC
AAGCAGGATGCAGCTATGAAAGCCATGACAATTCTGCTAGAGGAAGCCAAAGCCAAGGACAGTGGAAAAT
CAGAAGAATCATCCCACTATTCCACAGAGAAAGAATCAGAGAAGACTGCAGAGTCCCAGACCCCCACCCC
TTCAGCCACATCCTTCTTTTCTGGGAAGAGCCCCGTCACCACACTGCTTGAGTGTATGCACAAATTGGGG
AACTCCTGCGAATTCCGTCTCCTGTCCAAAGAAGGCCCTGCCCATGAACCCAAGTTCCAATACTGTGTTG
CAGTGGGAGCCCAAACTTTCCCCAGTGTGAGTGCTCCCAGCAAGAAAGTGGCAAAGCAGATGGCCGCAGA
GGAAGCCATGAAGGCCCTGCATGGGGAGGCGACCAACTCCATGGCTTCTGATAACCAGCCTGAAGGTATG
ATCTCAGAGTCACTTGATAACTTGGAATCCATGATGCCCAACAAGGTCAGGAAGATTGGCGAGCTCGTGA
GATACCTGAACACCAACCCTGTGGGTGGCCTTTTGGAGTACGCCCGCTCCCATGGCTTTGCTGCTGAATT
CAAGTTGGTCGACCAGTCCGGACCTCCTCACGAGCCCAAGTTCGTTTACCAAGCAAAAGTTGGGGGTCGC
TGGTTCCCAGCCGTCTGCGCACACAGCAAGAAGCAAGGCAAGCAGGAAGCAGCAGATGCGGCTCTCCGTG
TCTTGATTGGGGAGAACGAGAAGGCAGAACGCATGGGTTTCACAGAGGTAACCCCAGTGACAGGGGCCAG
TCTCAGAAGAACTATGCTCCTCCTCTCAAGGTCCCCAGAAGCACAGCCAAAGACACTCCCTCTCACTGGC
AGCACCTTCCATGACCAGATAGCCATGCTGAGCCACCGGTGCTTCAACACTCTGACTAACAGCTTCCAGC
CCTCCTTGCTCGGCCGCAAGATTCTGGCCGCCATCATTATGAAAAAAGACTCTGAGGACATGGGTGTCGT
CGTCAGCTTGGGAACAGGGAATCGCTGTGTGAAAGGAGATTCTCTCAGCCTAAAAGGAGAAACTGTCAAT
GACTGCCATGCAGAAATAATCTCCCGGAGAGGCTTCATCAGGTTTCTCTACAGTGAGTTAATGAAATACA
ACTCCCAGACTGCGAAGGATAGTATATTTGAACCTGCTAAGGGAGGAGAAAAGCTCCAAATAAAAAAGAC
TGTGTCATTCCATCTGTATATCAGCACTGCTCCGTGTGGAGATGGCGCCCTCTTTGACAAGTCCTGCAGC
GACCGTGCTATGGAAAGCACAGAATCCCGCCACTACCCTGTCTTCGAGAATCCCAAACAAGGAAAGCTCC
GCACCAAGGTGGAGAACGGAGAAGGCACAATCCCTGTGGAATCCAGTGACATTGTGCCTACGTGGGATGG
CATTCGGCTCGGGGAGAGACTCCGTACCATGTCCTGTAGTGACAAAATCCTACGCTGGAACGTGCTGGGC
CTGCAAGGGGCACTGTTGACCCACTTCCTGCAGCCCATTTATCTCAAATCTGTCACATTGGGTTACCTTT
TCAGCCAAGGGCATCTGACCCGTGCTATTTGCTGTCGTGTGACAAGAGATGGGAGTGCATTTGAGGATGG
ACTACGACATCCCTTTATTGTCAACCACCCCAAGGTTGGCAGAGTCAGCATATATGATTCCAAAAGGCAA
TCCGGGAAGACTAAGGAGACAAGCGTCAACTGGTGTCTGGCTGATGGCTATGACCTGGAGATCCTGGACG
GTACCAGAGGCACTGTGGATGGGCCACGGAATGAATTGTCCCGGGTCTCCAAAAAGAACATTTTTCTTCT
ATTTAAGAAGCTCTGCTCCTTCCGTTACCGCAGGGATCTACTGAGACTCTCCTATGGTGAGGCCAAGAAA
GCTGCCCGTGACTACGAGACGGCCAAGAACTACTTCAAAAAAGGCCTGAAGGATATGGGCTATGGGAACT
GGATTAGCAAACCCCAGGAGGAAAAGAACTTTTATCTCTGCCCAGTATAGTAATGAACTAGTCCGTAACT
TGAAAGTATTTCGATTTCTTGGCTTTATATATCTTGTGGAAAGGACGATTCAAGGTCGCGACAAGATAGC
GAACGCGTTAAGTCGACAATCAACCTCTGGATTACAAAATTTGTGAAAGATTGACTGGTATTCTTAACTA
TGTTGCTCCTTTTACGCTATGTGGATACGCTGCTTTAATGCCTTTGTATCATGCTATTGCTTCCCGTATG
GCTTTCATTTTCTCCTCCTTGTATAAATCCTGGTTGCTGTCTCTTTATGAGGAGTTGTGGCCCGTTGTCA
GGCAACGTGGCGTGGTGTGCACTGTGTTTGCTGACGCAACCCCCACTGGTTGGGGCATTGCCACCACCTG
TCAGCTCCTTTCCGGGACTTTCGCTTTCCCCCTCCCTATTGCCACGGCGGAACTCATCGCCGCCTGCCTT
GCCCGCTGCTGGACAGGGGCTCGGCTGTTGGGCACTGACAATTCCGTGGTGTTGTCGGGGAAATCATCGT
CCTTTCCTTGGCTGCTCGCCTGTGTTGCCACCTGGATTCTGCGCGGGACGTCCTTCTGCTACGTCCCTTC
GGCCCTCAATCCAGCGGACCTTCCTTCCCGCGGCCTGCTGCCGGCTCTGCGGCCTCTTCCGCGTCTTCGC
CTTCGCCCTCAGACGAGTCGGATCTCCCTTTGGGCCGCCTCCCCGCGTCGACTTTAAGACCAATGACTTA
CAAGGCAGCTGTAGATCTTAGCCACTTTTTAAAAGAAAAGGGGGGACTGGAAGGGCTAATTCACTCCCAA
CGAAGACAAGATCTGCTTTTTGCTTGTACTGGGTCTCTCTGGTTAGACCAGATCTGAGCCTGGGAGCTCT
CTGGCTAACTAGGGAACCCACTGCTTAAGCCTCAATAAAGCTTGCCTTGAGTGCTTCAAGTAGTGTGTGC
CCGTCTGTTGTGTGACTCTGGTAACTAGAGATCCCTCAGACCCTTTTAGTCAGTGTGGAAAATCTCTAGC
AGTACGTATAGTAGTTCATGTCATCTTATTATTCAGTATTTATAACTTGCAAAGAAATGAATATCAGAGA
GTGAGAGGAACTTGTTTATTGCAGCTTATAATGGTTACAAATAAAGCAATAGCATCACAAATTTCACAAA
TAAAGCATTTTTTTCACTGCATTCTAGTTGTGGTTTGTCCAAACTCATCAATGTATCTTATCATGTCTGG
CTCTAGCTATCCCGCCCCTAACTCCGCCCATCCCGCCCCTAACTCCGCCCAGTTCCGCCCATTCTCCGCC
CCATGGCTGACTAATTTTTTTTATTTATGCAGAGGCCGAGGCCGCCTCGGCCTCTGAGCTATTCCAGAAG
TAGTGAGGAGGCTTTTTTGGAGGCCTAGGGACGTACCCAATTCGCCCTATAGTGAGTCGTATTACGCGCG
CTCACTGGCCGTCGTTTTACAACGTCGTGACTGGGAAAACCCTGGCGTTACCCAACTTAATCGCCTTGCA
GCACATCCCCCTTTCGCCAGCTGGCGTAATAGCGAAGAGGCCCGCACCGATCGCCCTTCCCAACAGTTGC
GCAGCCTGAATGGCGAATGGG
[124 nt withheld, positions 8492-8615]
C
[91 nt withheld, positions 8617-8707]
A
[49 nt withheld, positions 8709-8757]
CCTTTGACGTTGGAGTCCACGTTCTTT
[37 nt withheld, positions 8785-8821]
ACCCTATCTCGGTCTATTCTTTTGATTTATAAGGGATTTTGCCGATTTCGGCCTATTGGTTAAAAAATGA
GCTGATTTAACAAAAATTTAACGCGAATTTTAACAAAATATTAACGCTTACAATTTAGGTGGCACTTTTC
GGGGAAATGTGCGCGGAACCCCTATTTGTTTATTTTTCTAAATACATTCAAATATGTATCCGCTCATGAG
ACAATAACCCTGATAAATGCTTCAATAATATTGAAAAAGGAAGAGTATGAGTATTCAACATTTCCGTGTC
GCCCTTATTCCCTTTTTTGCGGCATTTTGCCTTCCTGTTTTTGCTCACCCAGAAACGCTGGTGAAAGTAA
AAGATGCTGAAGATCAGTTGGGTGCACGAGTGGGTTACATCGAACTGGATCTCAACAGCGGTAAGATCCT
TGAGAGTTTTCGCCCCGAAGAACGTTTTCCAATGATGAGCACTTTTAAAGTTCTGCTATGTGGCGCGGTA
TTATCCCGTATTGACGCCGGGCAAGAGCAACTCGGTCGCCGCATACACTATTCTCAGAATGACTTGGTTG
AGTACTCACCAGTCACAGAAAAGCATCTTACGGATGGCATGACAGTAAGAGAATTATGCAGTGCTGCCAT
AACCATGAGTGATAACACTGCGGCCAACTTACTTCTGACAACGATCGGAGGACCGAAGGAGCTAACCGCT
TTTTTGCACAACATGGGGGATCATGTAACTCGCCTTGATCGTTGGGAACCGGAGCTGAATGAAGCCATAC
CAAACGACGAGCGTGACACCACGATGCCTGTAGCAATGGCAACAACGTTGCGCAAACTATTAACTGGCGA
ACTACTTACTCTAGCTTCCCGGCAACAATTAATAGACTGGATGGAGGCGGATAAAGTTGCAGGACCACTT
CTGCGCTCGGCCCTTCCGGCTGGCTGGTTTATTGCTGATAAATCTGGAGCCGGTGAGCGTGGGTCTCGCG
GTATCATTGCAGCACTGGGGCCAGATGGTAAGCCCTCCCGTATCGTAGTTATCTACACGACGGGGAGTCA
GGCAACTATGGATGAACGAAATAGACAGATCGCTGAGATAGGTGCCTCACTGATTAAGCATTGGTAACTG
TCAGACCAAGTTTACTCATATATACTTTAGATTGATTTAAAACTTCATTTTTAATTTAAAAGGATCTAGG
TGAAGATCCTTTTTGATAATCTCATGACCAAAATCCCTTAACGTGAGTTTTCGTTCCACTGAGCGTCAGA
CCCCGTAGAAAAGATCAAAGGATCTTCTTGAGATCCTTTTTTTCTGCGCGTAATCTGCTGCTTGCAAACA
AAAAAACCACCGCTACCAGCGGTGGTTTGTTTGCCGGATCAAGAGCTACCAACTCTTTTTCCGAAGGTAA
CTGGCTTCAGCAGAGCGCAGATACCAAATACTGTTCTTCTAGTGTAGCCGTAGTTAGGCCACCACTTCAA
GAACTCTGTAGCACCGCCTACATACCTCGCTCTGCTAATCCTGTTACCAGTGGCTGCTGCCAGTGGCGAT
AAGTCGTGTCTTACCGGGTTGGACTCAAGACGATAGTTACCGGATAAGGCGCAGCGGTCGGGCTGAACGG
GGGGTTCGTGCACACAGCCCAGCTTGGAGCGAACGACCTACACCGAACTGAGATACCTACAGCGTGAGCT
ATGAGAAAGCGCCACGCTTCCCGAAGGGAGAAAGGCGGACAGGTATCCGGTAAGCGGCAGGGTCGGAACA
GGAGAGCGCACGAGGGAGCTTCCAGGGGGAAACGCCTGGTATCTTTATAGTCCTGTCGGGTTTCGCCACC
TCTGACTTGAGCGTCGATTTTTGTGATGCTCGTCAGGGGGGCGGAGCCTATGGAAAAACGCCAGCAACGC
GGCCTTTTTACGGTTCCTGGCCTTTTGCTGGCCTTTTGCTCACATGTTCTTTCCTGCGTTATCCCCTGAT
TCTGTGGATAACCGTATTACCGCCTTTGAGTGAGCTGATACCGCTCGCCGCAGCCGAACGACCGAGCGCA
GCGAGTCAGTGAGCGAGGAAGCGGAAGAGCGCCCAATACGCAAACCGCCTCTCCCCGCGCGTTGGCCGAT
TCATTAATGCAGCTGGCACGACAGGTTTCCCGACTGGAAAGCGGGCAGTGAGCGCAACGCAATTAATGTG
AGTTAGCTCACTCATTAGGCACCCCAGGCTTTACACTTTATGCTTCCGGCTCGTATGTTGTGTGGAATTG
TGAGCGGATAACAATTTCACACAGGAAACAGCTATGACCATGATTACGCCAAGCGCGCAATTAACCCTCA
CTAAAGGGAACAAAAGCTGGAGCTGCAAGC
