>Addgene plasmid #143840 | TFORF1736 | depositor partial sequence | sequence record 283647 | Insert
ACCGCCACCATGGCCGAGATCAAGGAGAAAATCTGCGACTATCTCTTCAATGTGTCTGACTCCTCTGCCC
TGAATTTGGCTAAAAATATTGGCCTTACCAAGGCCCGAGATATAAATGCTGTGCTAATTGACATGGAAAG
GCAGGGGGATGTCTATAGACAAGGGACAACCCCTCCCATATGGCATTTGACAGACAAGAAGCGAGAGAGG
ATGCAAATCAAGAGAAATACGAACAGTGTTCCTGAAACCGCTCCAGCTGCAATCCCTGAGACCAAAAGAA
ACGCAGAGTTCCTCACCTGTAATATACCCACATCAAATGCCTCAAATAACATGGTAACCACAGAAAAAGT
GGAGAATGGGCAGGAACCTGTCATAAAGTTAGAAAACAGGCAAGAGGCCAGACCAGAACCAGCAAGACTG
AAACCACCTGTTCATTACAATGGCCCCTCAAAAGCAGGGTATGTTGACTTTGAAAATGGCCAGTGGGCCA
CAGATGACATCCCAGATGACTTGAATAGTATCCGCGCAGCACCAGGTGAGTTTCGAGCCATCATGGAGAT
GCCCTCCTTCTACAGTCATGGCTTGCCACGGTGTTCACCCTACAAGAAACTGACAGAGTGCCAGCTGAAG
AACCCCATCAGCGGGCTGTTAGAATATGCCCAGTTCGCTAGTCAAACCTGTGAGTTCAACATGATAGAGC
AGAGTGGACCACCCCATGAACCTCGATTTAAATTCCAGGTTGTCATCAATGGCCGAGAGTTTCCCCCAGC
TGAAGCTGGAAGCAAGAAAGTGGCCAAGCAGGATGCAGCTATGAAAGCCATGACAATTCTGCTAGAGGAA
GCCAAAGCCAAGGACAGTGGAAAATCAGAAGAATCATCCCACTATTCCACAGAGAAAGAATCAGAGAAGA
CTGCAGAGTCCCAGACCCCCACCCCTTCAGCCACATCCTTCTTTTCTGGGAAGAGCCCCGTCACCACACT
GCTTGAGTGTATGCACAAATTGGGGAACTCCTGCGAATTCCGTCTCCTGTCCAAAGAAGGCCCTGCCCAT
GAACCCAAGTTCCAATACTGTGTTGCAGTGGGAGCCCAAACTTTCCCCAGTGTGAGTGCTCCCAGCAAGA
AAGTGGCAAAGCAGATGGCCGCAGAGGAAGCCATGAAGGCCCTGCATGGGGAGGCGACCAACTCCATGGC
TTCTGATAACCAGCCTGAAGGTATGATCTCAGAGTCACTTGATAACTTGGAATCCATGATGCCCAACAAG
GTCAGGAAGATTGGCGAGCTCGTGAGATACCTGAACACCAACCCTGTGGGTGGCCTTTTGGAGTACGCCC
GCTCCCATGGCTTTGCTGCTGAATTCAAGTTGGTCGACCAGTCCGGACCTCCTCACGAGCCCAAGTTCGT
TTACCAAGCAAAAGTTGGGGGTCGCTGGTTCCCAGCCGTCTGCGCACACAGCAAGAAGCAAGGCAAGCAG
GAAGCAGCAGATGCGGCTCTCCGTGTCTTGATTGGGGAGAACGAGAAGGCAGAACGCATGGGTTTCACAG
AGGTAACCCCAGTGACAGGGGCCAGTCTCAGAAGAACTATGCTCCTCCTCTCAAGGTCCCCAGAAGCACA
GCCAAAGACACTCCCTCTCACTGGCAGCACCTTCCATGACCAGATAGCCATGCTGAGCCACCGGTGCTTC
AACACTCTGACTAACAGCTTCCAGCCCTCCTTGCTCGGCCGCAAGATTCTGGCCGCCATCATTATGAAAA
AAGACTCTGAGGACATGGGTGTCGTCGTCAGCTTGGGAACAGGGAATCGCTGTGTGAAAGGAGATTCTCT
CAGCCTAAAAGGAGAAACTGTCAATGACTGCCATGCAGAAATAATCTCCCGGAGAGGCTTCATCAGGTTT
CTCTACAGTGAGTTAATGAAATACAACTCCCAGACTGCGAAGGATAGTATATTTGAACCTGCTAAGGGAG
GAGAAAAGCTCCAAATAAAAAAGACTGTGTCATTCCATCTGTATATCAGCACTGCTCCGTGTGGAGATGG
CGCCCTCTTTGACAAGTCCTGCAGCGACCGTGCTATGGAAAGCACAGAATCCCGCCACTACCCTGTCTTC
GAGAATCCCAAACAAGGAAAGCTCCGCACCAAGGTGGAGAACGGAGAAGGCACAATCCCTGTGGAATCCA
GTGACATTGTGCCTACGTGGGATGGCATTCGGCTCGGGGAGAGACTCCGTACCATGTCCTGTAGTGACAA
AATCCTACGCTGGAACGTGCTGGGCCTGCAAGGGGCACTGTTGACCCACTTCCTGCAGCCCATTTATCTC
AAATCTGTCACATTGGGTTACCTTTTCAGCCAAGGGCATCTGACCCGTGCTATTTGCTGTCGTGTGACAA
GAGATGGGAGTGCATTTGAGGATGGACTACGACATCCCTTTATTGTCAACCACCCCAAGGTTGGCAGAGT
CAGCATATATGATTCCAAAAGGCAATCCGGGAAGACTAAGGAGACAAGCGTCAACTGGTGTCTGGCTGAT
GGCTATGACCTGGAGATCCTGGACGGTACCAGAGGCACTGTGGATGGGCCACGGAATGAATTGTCCCGGG
TCTCCAAAAAGAACATTTTTCTTCTATTTAAGAAGCTCTGCTCCTTCCGTTACCGCAGGGATCTACTGAG
ACTCTCCTATGGTGAGGCCAAGAAAGCTGCCCGTGACTACGAGACGGCCAAGAACTACTTCAAAAAAGGC
CTGAAGGATATGGGCTATGGGAACTGGATTAGCAAACCCCAGGAGGAAAAGAACTTTTATCTCTGCCCAG
TATAGTAATGAACTAGTCCGTAACTTGAAAGTATTTCGATTTCTTGGCTTTATATATCTTGTGGAAAGGA
CGATTCAAGGTCGCGACAAGATAGCGA
