>Addgene plasmid #143840 | TFORF1736 | depositor partial sequence | sequence record 283648 | Barcode
TTCAAGGTCGCGACAAGATAGCGA
